Addgene plasmid #217764: pSET-EMD-EGFP (C-SET-EMD)
Purpose: Fluorescent reporter for ceramide (putative, mammalian expression)
Depositing lab: Paula Nunes-Hasler. Depositing organization: University of Geneva. Publication: Development of Genetically Encoded Fluorescent KSR1-Based Probes to Track Ceramides during Phagocytosis. Girik V, van Ek L, Dentand Quadri I, Azam M, Cruz Cobo M, Mandavit M, Riezman I, Riezman H, Gavin AC, Nunes-Hasler P. Int J Mol Sci. 2024 Mar 5;25(5):2996. doi: 10.3390/ijms25052996. PubMed 38474242.
Backbone
  Vector backbone: pEGFP-N1
  Backbone manufacturer: Clonetech
  Backbone size w/o insert (bp): 4600
  Total vector size (bp): 4978
  Vector type: Mammalian Expression
  Selectable markers: Neomycin (select with G418)
Growth in bacteria
  Bacterial resistance: Kanamycin, 50 μg/mL
  Growth temperature: 37°C
  Growth strain: DH5alpha
  Copy number: Unknown
Gene/Insert
  Gene/Insert name: SET (alt names: I2PP2A; IGAAD; PHAPII)
  Species: H. sapiens (human)
  Insert size (bp): 475
  Mutation: EMD domain (aa 70-226)
  GenBank ID: NM_001122821.2
  Entrez Gene: SET (a.k.a. 2PP2A, I2PP2A, IGAAD, IPP2A2, MRD58, PHAPII, TAF-I, TAF-IBETA)
  Promoter: CMV
  Tag / fusion protein: EGFP (C terminal on backbone)
  Cloning method: Restriction Enzyme; 5′ cloning site NheI (not destroyed); 3′ cloning site XhoI (not destroyed)
  Sequencing primers: 5′ CGCAAATGGGCGGTAGGCGTG; 3′ GGTTCAGGGGGAGGTGTG
Terms and licenses: Academic/Nonprofit Terms; Industry Terms
How to cite: pSET-EMD-EGFP (C-SET-EMD) was a gift from Paula Nunes-Hasler (Addgene plasmid # 217764 ; http://n2t.net/addgene:217764 ; RRID:Addgene_217764)
