[The description below was written by a language model from this plasmid's Addgene catalogue record and pLannotate feature annotations shown in this document.]
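Description:
pSET-EMD-EGFP (C-SET-EMD) is a mammalian expression plasmid built on the pEGFP-N1 backbone. It encodes a fragment of the human SET protein (also known as I2PP2A or PHAPII) fused at its C terminus to EGFP. The insert of about 475 bp covers the EMD domain, residues 70–226, and was cloned between the NheI and XhoI sites, both of which are retained. It lies upstream of the remaining polylinker and in frame with the backbone EGFP coding sequence. The automated annotation labels this region as a mouse Set fragment, which probably reflects the closest database match, since the catalogue entry gives the species as human. Transcription is driven by the human cytomegalovirus immediate early enhancer and promoter and terminated by the SV40 polyadenylation signal.

The plasmid replicates in E. coli from a high-copy ColE1/pUC-type origin and also carries an f1 origin. A single Tn5 aminoglycoside phosphotransferase gene (NeoR/KanR) provides both selections. A bacterial promoter drives it for kanamycin resistance in E. coli, and the SV40 early promoter, paired with an HSV TK polyadenylation signal, drives it for G418 selection in mammalian cells. The short large T antigen, ble and bGH poly(A) fragments in the feature table appear to be partial matches to backbone sequence, not functional elements. The sequenced record is 5,200 nt, somewhat longer than the 4,978 bp total listed in the catalogue.

The depositor describes the construct as a putative genetically encoded fluorescent reporter for ceramide. It comes from a study that developed probes to track ceramides during phagocytosis, in which the localisation of the EGFP fusion in transfected cells is meant to report ceramide distribution.
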