Features (pLannotate 1.2.2; 15 found; start..end, strand, type, name):
     61..364     +  enhancer       CMV enhancer: human cytomegalovirus immediate early enhancer
    365..568     +  promoter       CMV promoter: human cytomegalovirus (CMV) immediate early promoter
    606..1085    +  CDS            Set (fragment): SET_MOUSE - Experimental evidence at protein level: Swiss-Prot protein existence level 1. Multitasking protein, involved in apoptosis, transcription, nucleosome assembly and histone chaperoning. Isoform 2 anti-apoptotic activity is mediated by inhibition of the GZMA-activated DNase, NME1. In the course of cytotoxic T-lymphocyte (CTL)-induced apoptosis, GZMA cleaves SET, disrupting its binding to NME1 and releasing NME1 inhibition. Isoform 1 and isoform 2 are potent inhibitors of protein phosphatase 2A. Isoform 1 and isoform 2 inhibit EP300/CREBBP and PCAF- mediated acetylation of histones (HAT
   1080..1132    +  misc_feature   MCS: multiple cloning site
   1146..1865    +  CDS            EGFP: the original enhanced GFP (Yang et al., 1996) mammalian codon-optimized
   1882..1965    +  CDS            large T antigen (fragment): large T antigen from SV40 (simian virus 40)
   1988..2109    +  polyA_signal   SV40 poly(A) signal: SV40 polyadenylation signal
   2143..2571    -  rep_origin     f1 ori (sequence partly withheld): f1 bacteriophage origin of replication; arrow indicates direction of (+) strand synthesis
   2598..2702    +  promoter       AmpR promoter: bla
   2704..3061    +  promoter       SV40 promoter: SV40 enhancer and early promoter
   3096..3890    +  CDS            NeoR/KanR: aminoglycoside phosphotransferase from Tn5; aph(3')-II (or nptII); confers resistance to neomycin, kanamycin, and G418 (Geneticin®)
   3911..4063    +  CDS            ble (fragment): BLE_KLEPN - Experimental evidence at protein level: Swiss-Prot protein existence level 1. Binding protein with a strong affinity to the bleomycin family of antibiotics. Binds to CL990; an antimitotic-antibiotic compound. From Klebsiella pneumoniae.
   4122..4169    +  polyA_signal   HSV TK poly(A) signal: herpes simplex virus thymidine kinase polyadenylation signal (Cole and Stacy, 1985)
   4260..4276    -  polyA_signal   bGH poly(A) signal (fragment): bovine growth hormone polyadenylation signal
   4498..5086    +  rep_origin     ori: high-copy-number ColE1/pMB1/pBR322/pUC origin of replication
>Addgene plasmid #217764 | pSET-EMD-EGFP (C-SET-EMD) | addgene full sequence | sequence record 436017 | Addgene NGS Result
TAGTTATTAATAGTAATCAATTACGGGGTCATTAGTTCATAGCCCATATATGGAGTTCCGCGTTACATAA
CTTACGGTAAATGGCCCGCCTGGCTGACCGCCCAACGACCCCCGCCCATTGACGTCAATAATGACGTATG
TTCCCATAGTAACGCCAATAGGGACTTTCCATTGACGTCAATGGGTGGAGTATTTACGGTAAACTGCCCA
CTTGGCAGTACATCAAGTGTATCATATGCCAAGTACGCCCCCTATTGACGTCAATGACGGTAAATGGCCC
GCCTGGCATTATGCCCAGTACATGACCTTATGGGACTTTCCTACTTGGCAGTACATCTACGTATTAGTCA
TCGCTATTACCATGGTGATGCGGTTTTGGCAGTACATCAATGGGCGTGGATAGCGGTTTGACTCACGGGG
ATTTCCAAGTCTCCACCCCATTGACGTCAATGGGAGTTTGTTTTGGCACCAAAATCAACGGGACTTTCCA
AAATGTCGTAACAACTCCGCCCCATTGACGCAAATGGGCGGTAGGCGTGTACGGTGGGAGGTCTATATAA
GCAGAGCTGGTTTAGTGAACCGTCAGATCCGCTAGCGCCACCATGCAGAAGAGGTCAGAATTGATCGCCA
AAATCCCAAATTTTTGGGTAACAACATTTGTCAACCATCCACAAGTGTCTGCACTGCTTGGGGAGGAAGA
TGAAGAGGCACTGCATTATTTGACCAGAGTTGAAGTGACAGAATTTGAAGATATTAAATCAGGTTACAGA
ATAGATTTTTATTTTGATGAAAATCCTTACTTTGAAAATAAAGTTCTCTCCAAAGAATTTCATCTGAATG
AGAGTGGTGATCCATCTTCGAAGTCCACCGAAATCAAATGGAAATCTGGAAAGGATTTGACGAAACGTTC
GAGTCAAACGCAGAATAAAGCCAGCAGGAAGAGGCAGCATGAGGAACCAGAGAGCTTCTTTACCTGGTTT
ACTGACCATTCTGATGCAGGTGCTGATGAGTTAGGAGAGGTCATCAAAGATGATATTTGGCCAAACCCAT
TACAGTACTACTTGGTTCCCGATATGGATCTCGAGCTCAAGCTTCGAATTCTGCAGTCGACGGTACCGCG
GGCCCGGGATCCACCGGTCGCCACCATGGTGAGCAAGGGCGAGGAGCTGTTCACCGGGGTGGTGCCCATC
CTGGTCGAGCTGGACGGCGACGTAAACGGCCACAAGTTCAGCGTGTCCGGCGAGGGCGAGGGCGATGCCA
CCTACGGCAAGCTGACCCTGAAGTTCATCTGCACCACCGGCAAGCTGCCCGTGCCCTGGCCCACCCTCGT
GACCACCCTGACCTACGGCGTGCAGTGCTTCAGCCGCTACCCCGACCACATGAAGCAGCACGACTTCTTC
AAGTCCGCCATGCCCGAAGGCTACGTCCAGGAGCGCACCATCTTCTTCAAGGACGACGGCAACTACAAGA
CCCGCGCCGAGGTGAAGTTCGAGGGCGACACCCTGGTGAACCGCATCGAGCTGAAGGGCATCGACTTCAA
GGAGGACGGCAACATCCTGGGGCACAAGCTGGAGTACAACTACAACAGCCACAACGTCTATATCATGGCC
GACAAGCAGAAGAACGGCATCAAGGTGAACTTCAAGATCCGCCACAACATCGAGGACGGCAGCGTGCAGC
TCGCCGACCACTACCAGCAGAACACCCCCATCGGCGACGGCCCCGTGCTGCTGCCCGACAACCACTACCT
GAGCACCCAGTCCGCCCTGAGCAAAGACCCCAACGAGAAGCGCGATCACATGGTCCTGCTGGAGTTCGTG
ACCGCCGCCGGGATCACTCTCGGCATGGACGAGCTGTACAAGTAAAGCGGCCGCGACTCTAGATCATAAT
CAGCCATACCACATTTGTAGAGGTTTTACTTGCTTTAAAAAACCTCCCACACCTCCCCCTGAACCTGAAA
CATAAAATGAATGCAATTGTTGTTGTTAACTTGTTTATTGCAGCTTATAATGGTTACAAATAAAGCAATA
GCATCACAAATTTCACAAATAAAGCATTTTTTTCACTGCATTCTAGTTGTGGTTTGTCCAAACTCATCAA
TGTATCTTAAGGCGTAAATTGTAAGCGTTAATATTTTGTTAAAATTCGCGTTAAATTTTTGTTAAATCAG
CTCATTTTTTAACCAATAGGCCGAAATCGGCAAAATCCCTTATAAATCAAAAGAATAGACCGAGATAGGG
T
[37 nt withheld, positions 2242-2278]
AAAGAACGTGGACTCCAACGTCAAAGG
[49 nt withheld, positions 2306-2354]
T
[91 nt withheld, positions 2356-2446]
G
[124 nt withheld, positions 2448-2571]
CAGGTGGCACTTTTCGGGGAAATGTGCGCGGAACCCCTATTTGTTTATTTTTCTAAATACATTCAAATAT
GTATCCGCTCATGAGACAATAACCCTGATAAATGCTTCAATAATATTGAAAAAGGAAGAGTCCTGAGGCG
GAAAGAACCAGCTGTGGAATGTGTGTCAGTTAGGGTGTGGAAAGTCCCCAGGCTCCCCAGCAGGCAGAAG
TATGCAAAGCATGCATCTCAATTAGTCAGCAACCAGGTGTGGAAAGTCCCCAGGCTCCCCAGCAGGCAGA
AGTATGCAAAGCATGCATCTCAATTAGTCAGCAACCATAGTCCCGCCCCTAACTCCGCCCATCCCGCCCC
TAACTCCGCCCAGTTCCGCCCATTCTCCGCCCCATGGCTGACTAATTTTTTTTATTTATGCAGAGGCCGA
GGCCGCCTCGGCCTCTGAGCTATTCCAGAAGTAGTGAGGAGGCTTTTTTGGAGGCCTAGGCTTTTGCAAA
GATCGATCAAGAGACAGGATGAGGATCGTTTCGCATGATTGAACAAGATGGATTGCACGCAGGTTCTCCG
GCCGCTTGGGTGGAGAGGCTATTCGGCTATGACTGGGCACAACAGACAATCGGCTGCTCTGATGCCGCCG
TGTTCCGGCTGTCAGCGCAGGGGCGCCCGGTTCTTTTTGTCAAGACCGACCTGTCCGGTGCCCTGAATGA
ACTGCAAGACGAGGCAGCGCGGCTATCGTGGCTGGCCACGACGGGCGTTCCTTGCGCAGCTGTGCTCGAC
GTTGTCACTGAAGCGGGAAGGGACTGGCTGCTATTGGGCGAAGTGCCGGGGCAGGATCTCCTGTCATCTC
ACCTTGCTCCTGCCGAGAAAGTATCCATCATGGCTGATGCAATGCGGCGGCTGCATACGCTTGATCCGGC
TACCTGCCCATTCGACCACCAAGCGAAACATCGCATCGAGCGAGCACGTACTCGGATGGAAGCCGGTCTT
GTCGATCAGGATGATCTGGACGAAGAGCATCAGGGGCTCGCGCCAGCCGAACTGTTCGCCAGGCTCAAGG
CGAGCATGCCCGACGGCGAGGATCTCGTCGTGACCCATGGCGATGCCTGCTTGCCGAATATCATGGTGGA
AAATGGCCGCTTTTCTGGATTCATCGACTGTGGCCGGCTGGGTGTGGCGGACCGCTATCAGGACATAGCG
TTGGCTACCCGTGATATTGCTGAAGAGCTTGGCGGCGAATGGGCTGACCGCTTCCTCGTGCTTTACGGTA
TCGCCGCTCCCGATTCGCAGCGCATCGCCTTCTATCGCCTTCTTGACGAGTTCTTCTGAGCGGGACTCTG
GGGTTCGAAATGACCGACCAAGCGACGCCCAACCTGCCATCACGAGATTTCGATTCCACCGCCGCCTTCT
ATGAAAGGTTGGGCTTCGGAATCGTTTTCCGGGACGCCGGCTGGATGATCCTCCAGCGCGGGGATCTCAT
GCTGGAGTTCTTCGCCCACCCTAGGGGGAGGCTAACTGAAACACGGAAGGAGACAATACCGGAAGGAACC
CGCGCTATGACGGCAATAAAAAGACAGAATAAAACGCACGGTGTTGGGTCGTTTGTTCATAAACGCGGGG
TTCGGTCCCAGGGCTGGCACTCTGTCGATACCCCACCGAGACCCCATTGGGGCCAATACGCCCGCGTTTC
TTCCTTTTCCCCACCCCACCCCCCAAGTTCGGGTGAAGGCCCAGGGCTCGCAGCCAACGTCGGGGCGGCA
GGCCCTGCCATAGCCTCAGGTTACTCATATATACTTTAGATTGATTTAAAACTTCATTTTTAATTTAAAA
GGATCTAGGTGAAGATCCTTTTTGATAATCTCATGACCAAAATCCCTTAACGTGAGTTTTCGTTCCACTG
AGCGTCAGACCCCGTAGAAAAGATCAAAGGATCTTCTTGAGATCCTTTTTTTCTGCGCGTAATCTGCTGC
TTGCAAACAAAAAAACCACCGCTACCAGCGGTGGTTTGTTTGCCGGATCAAGAGCTACCAACTCTTTTTC
CGAAGGTAACTGGCTTCAGCAGAGCGCAGATACCAAATACTGTTCTTCTAGTGTAGCCGTAGTTAGGCCA
CCACTTCAAGAACTCTGTAGCACCGCCTACATACCTCGCTCTGCTAATCCTGTTACCAGTGGCTGCTGCC
AGTGGCGATAAGTCGTGTCTTACCGGGTTGGACTCAAGACGATAGTTACCGGATAAGGCGCAGCGGTCGG
GCTGAACGGGGGGTTCGTGCACACAGCCCAGCTTGGAGCGAACGACCTACACCGAACTGAGATACCTACA
GCGTGAGCTATGAGAAAGCGCCACGCTTCCCGAAGGGAGAAAGGCGGACAGGTATCCGGTAAGCGGCAGG
GTCGGAACAGGAGAGCGCACGAGGGAGCTTCCAGGGGGAAACGCCTGGTATCTTTATAGTCCTGTCGGGT
TTCGCCACCTCTGACTTGAGCGTCGATTTTTGTGATGCTCGTCAGGGGGGCGGAGCCTATGGAAAAACGC
CAGCAACGCGGCCTTTTTACGGTTCCTGGCCTTTTGCTGGCCTTTTGCTCACATGTTCTTTCCTGCGTTA
TCCCCTGATTCTGTGGATAACCGTATTACCGCCATGCAT
