>Addgene plasmid #217764 | pSET-EMD-EGFP (C-SET-EMD) | depositor partial sequence | sequence record 425349 | CMV promoter, insert, vector up to SV40 polyA site
CGTTACATAACTTACGGTAAATGGCCCGCCTGGCTGACCGCCCAACGACCCCCGCCCATTGACGTCAATA
ATGACGTATGTTCCCATAGTAACGCCAATAGGGACTTTCCATTGACGTCAATGGGTGGAGTATTTACGGT
AAACTGCCCACTTGGCAGTACATCAAGTGTATCATATGCCAAGTACGCCCCCTATTGACGTCAATGACGG
TAAATGGCCCGCCTGGCATTATGCCCAGTACATGACCTTATGGGACTTTCCTACTTGGCAGTACATCTAC
GTATTAGTCATCGCTATTACCATGGTGATGCGGTTTTGGCAGTACATCAATGGGCGTGGATAGCGGTTTG
ACTCACGGGGATTTCCAAGTCTCCACCCCATTGACGTCAATGGGAGTTTGTTTTGGCACCAAAATCAACG
GGACTTTCCAAAATGTCGTAACAACTCCGCCCCATTGACGCAAATGGGCGGTAGGCGTGTACGGTGGGAG
GTCTATATAAGCAGAGCTGGTTTAGTGAACCGTCAGATCCGCTAGCGCCACCATGCAGAAGAGGTCAGAA
TTGATCGCCAAAATCCCAAATTTTTGGGTAACAACATTTGTCAACCATCCACAAGTGTCTGCACTGCTTG
GGGAGGAAGATGAAGAGGCACTGCATTATTTGACCAGAGTTGAAGTGACAGAATTTGAAGATATTAAATC
AGGTTACAGAATAGATTTTTATTTTGATGAAAATCCTTACTTTGAAAATAAAGTTCTCTCCAAAGAATTT
CATCTGAATGAGAGTGGTGATCCATCTTCGAAGTCCACCGAAATCAAATGGAAATCTGGAAAGGATTTGA
CGAAACGTTCGAGTCAAACGCAGAATAAAGCCAGCAGGAAGAGGCAGCATGAGGAACCAGAGAGCTTCTT
TACCTGGTTTACTGACCATTCTGATGCAGGTGCTGATGAGTTAGGAGAGGTCATCAAAGATGATATTTGG
CCAAACCCATTACAGTACTACTTGGTTCCCGATATGGATCTCGAGCTCAAGCTTCGAATTCTGCAGTCGA
CGGTACCGCGGGCCCGGGATCCACCGGTCGCCACCATGGTGAGCAAGGGCGAGGAGCTGTTCACCGGGGT
GGTGCCCATCCTGGTCGAGCTGGACGGCGACGTAAACGGCCACAAGTTCAGCGTGTCCGGCGAGGGCGAG
GGCGATGCCACCTACGGCAAGCTGACCCTGAAGTTCATCTGCACCACCGGCAAGCTGCCCGTGCCCTGGC
CCACCCTCGTGACCACCCTGACCTACGGCGTGCAGTGCTTCAGCCGCTACCCCGACCACATGAAGCAGCA
CGACTTCTTCAAGTCCGCCATGCCCGAAGGCTACGTCCAGGAGCGCACCATCTTCTTCAAGGACGACGGC
AACTACAAGACCCGCGCCGAGGTGAAGTTCGAGGGCGACACCCTGGTGAACCGCATCGAGCTGAAGGGCA
TCGACTTCAAGGAGGACGGCAACATCCTGGGGCACAAGCTGGAGTACAACTACAACAGCCACAACGTCTA
TATCATGGCCGACAAGCAGAAGAACGGCATCAAGGTGAACTTCAAGATCCGCCACAACATCGAGGACGGC
AGCGTGCAGCTCGCCGACCACTACCAGCAGAACACCCCCATCGGCGACGGCCCCGTGCTGCTGCCCGACA
ACCACTACCTGAGCACCCAGTCCGCCCTGAGCAAAGACCCCAACGAGAAGCGCGATCACATGGTCCTGCT
GGAGTTCGTGACCGCCGCCGGGATCACTCTCGGCATGGACGAGCTGTACAAGTAAAGCGGCCGCGACTCT
AGATCATAATCAGCCATACCACATTTGTAGAGGTTTTACTTGCTTTAAAAAACCTCCCACACCTCCCCCT
GAACCTGAAACATAAAATGAATGCAATTGTTGTTGTTAACTTGTTTATTGCAGCTTATAATGGTTACAAA
TAAAGCAATAGCATCACAAATTTCACAAATAAAGCATTTTTTTCACTGCATTCTAGTTGTGGTTTGTCCA
AACTCATCAATGTATCTTA
